Addgene plasmid #139946: CD_nat
Purpose: Resistance gene
Depositing lab: Raffaela Abbriano. Depositing organization: University of Technology, Sydney. Publication: Overexpression of Key Sterol Pathway Enzymes in Two Model Marine Diatoms Alters Sterol Profiles in Phaeodactylum tricornutum. Jaramillo-Madrid AC, Abbriano R, Ashworth J, Fabris M, Pernice M, Ralph PJ. Pharmaceuticals (Basel). 2020 Dec 21;13(12). pii: ph13120481. doi: 10.3390/ph13120481. PubMed 33371196.
Backbone
  Vector backbone: pCAMBIA-pBR322
  Vector type: Synthetic Biology
Growth in bacteria
  Bacterial resistance: Spectinomycin, 50 μg/mL
  Growth temperature: 37°C
  Growth strain: DH5alpha
  Copy number: Low Copy
Gene/Insert
  Gene/Insert name: nourseothricin acetyltransferase
  Species: Streptomyces noursei
  Cloning method: Restriction Enzyme; 5′ cloning site Unknown (unknown if destroyed)
Terms and licenses: Academic/Nonprofit Terms; Industry Terms: Not Available to Industry
How to cite: CD_nat was a gift from Raffaela Abbriano (Addgene plasmid # 139946 ; http://n2t.net/addgene:139946 ; RRID:Addgene_139946)
