[The description below was written by a language model from this plasmid's Addgene catalogue record and pLannotate feature annotations shown in this document.]
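Description:
CD_nat is a small (about 2.6 kb) synthetic-biology plasmid that carries the coding sequence for nourseothricin acetyltransferase (nat1, from Streptomyces noursei), the enzyme that acetylates and inactivates the aminoglycoside-like antibiotic nourseothricin. The catalogue lists the backbone as pCAMBIA-pBR322 and gives the purpose simply as "resistance gene". The sequenced record shows a minimal architecture consistent with a parts-style storage vector: the nat coding region (annotated as a near-complete fragment), a ColE1/pMB1/pBR322-family origin of replication, and an aadA gene encoding an aminoglycoside adenylyltransferase that provides spectinomycin (and streptomycin) resistance for selection in E. coli. The annotation tool labels the origin generically as high copy, whereas the depositor records the plasmid as low copy. Short remnants of a Tn5 transposase coding sequence and of a pUC18/19 multiple cloning site lie next to aadA and appear to be backbone vestiges rather than functional elements.

No promoter, terminator or other eukaryotic regulatory element is annotated around the nat sequence, so the plasmid seems to hold the marker as a bare coding part rather than as a ready-to-express cassette. The record does not state how it is meant to be assembled beyond restriction-enzyme cloning, and the cloning sites are listed as unknown. The associated publication concerns overexpression of sterol pathway enzymes in marine diatoms, including Phaeodactylum tricornutum. This suggests the part is intended for combination with host-appropriate regulatory elements to build nourseothricin selection cassettes for diatom transformation constructs, although the record does not say so explicitly.
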