Features (pLannotate 1.2.2; 5 found; start..end, strand, type, name):
     42..609     +  CDS            NrsR (fragment): nourseothricin acetyltransferase; Streptomyces noursei nat1; confers resistance to nourseothricin
    753..1341    -  rep_origin     ori: high-copy-number ColE1/pMB1/pBR322/pUC origin of replication
   1435..2223    -  CDS            aadA: S3AD_ECOLX - Experimental evidence at protein level: Swiss-Prot protein existence level 1. Mediates bacterial resistance to the antibiotics streptomycin and spectinomycin. From Escherichia coli.
   2255..2371    -  CDS            tnpA (fragment): TN5P_ECOLX - Also known as tnp. Experimental evidence at protein level: Swiss-Prot protein existence level 1. Mediates transposition of transposon Tn5 by a 'cut and paste' mechanism. First, the monomeric transposase binds the 19 bp inverted DNA repeats flanking the transposon. Then, dimerization of the DNA- bound transposase creates a synaptic DNA complex. After nicking of the first DNA strand, excision of the transposon proceeds through a series of intermediates. The transposase then mediates the insertion of the transposon at a new site by strand transfer. The activity of the wild- type tran
   2372..2404    -  misc_feature   MCS (fragment): pUC18/19 multiple cloning site
>Addgene plasmid #139946 | CD_nat | addgene full sequence | sequence record 296125 | Addgene NGS Result
GCATCCATTCTCAGGCTGTCTCGTCTCGTCTCAGGTCTCCAATGACCACTCTTGACGACACGGCTTACCG
GTACCGCACCAGTGTCCCGGGGGACGCCGAGGCCATCGAGGCACTGGATGGGTCCTTCACCACCGACACC
GTATTCCGCGTCACCGCCACCGGGGACGGCTTCACCCTGCGGGAGGTGCCGGTGGACCCGCCCCTGACCA
AGGTGTTCCCCGACGACGAATCGGACGACGAATCGGACGACGGGGAGGACGGCGACCCGGACTCCCGGAC
GTTCGTCGCGTACGGGGACGACGGCGACCTGGCGGGCTTCGTGGTCGTCTCGTACTCCGGCTGGAACCGC
CGGCTGACCGTCGAGGACATCGAGGTCGCCCCGGAGCACCGGGGGCACGGGGTCGGGCGCGCGTTGATGG
GGCTCGCGACGGAGTTCGCCCGCGAGCGGGGCGCCGGGCACCTCTGGCTGGAGGTCACCAACGTCAACGC
ACCGGCGATCCACGCGTACCGGCGGATGGGGTTCACCCTCTGCGGCCTGGACACCGCCCTGTACGACGGC
ACCGCCTCGGACGGCGAGCAGGCGCTCTACATGAGCATGCCCTGCCCCTCAGGTCGAGACCACCAGGATA
CATAGATTACCACAACTCCGAGCCCTTCCACCCACAGAATCAGGGGATAACGCAGGAAAGAACATGTGAG
CAAAAGGCCAGCAAAAGGCCAGGAACCGTAAAAAGGCCGCGTTGCTGGCGTTTTTCCATAGGCTCCGCCC
CCCTGACGAGCATCACAAAAATCGACGCTCAAGTCAGAGGTGGCGAAACCCGACAGGACTATAAAGATAC
CAGGCGTTTCCCCCTGGAAGCTCCCTCGTGCGCTCTCCTGTTCCGACCCTGCCGCTTACCGGATACCTGT
CCGCCTTTCTCCCTTCGGGAAGCGTGGCGCTTTCTCATAGCTCACGCTGTAGGTATCTCAGTTCGGTGTA
GGTCGTTCGCTCCAAGCTGGGCTGTGTGCACGAACCCCCCGTTCAGCCCGACCGCTGCGCCTTATCCGGT
AACTATCGTCTTGAGTCCAACCCGGTAAGACACGACTTATCGCCACTGGCAGCAGCCACTGGTAACAGGA
TTAGCAGAGCGAGGTATGTAGGCGGTGCTACAGAGTTCTTGAAGTGGTGGCCTAACTACGGCTACACTAG
AAGAACAGTATTTGGTATCTGCGCTCTGCTGAAGCCAGTTACCTTCGGAAAAAGAGTTGGTAGCTCTTGA
TCCGGCAAACAAACCACCGCTGGTAGCGGTGGTTTTTTTGTTTGCAAGCAGCAGATTACGCGCAGAAAAA
AAGGATCTCAAGAAGATCCTTTGATCTTTTCTACGGGGTCTGACGCTCAGTGGAACGAAAACTCACGTTA
AGGGATTTTGGTCATGCATTCTAGGTGATTATTATTTGCCGACTACCTTGGTGATCTCGCCTTTCACGTA
GTGGACAAATTCTTCCAACTGATCTGCGCGCGAGGCCAAGCGATCTTCTTCTTGTCCAAGATAAGCCTGT
CTAGCTTCAAGTATGACGGGCTGATACTGGGCCGGCAGGCGCTCCATTGCCCAGTCGGCAGCGACATCCT
TCGGCGCGATTTTGCCGGTTACTGCGCTGTACCAAATGCGGGACAACGTAAGCACTACATTTCGCTCATC
GCCAGCCCAGTCGGGCGGCGAGTTCCATAGCGTTAAGGTTTCATTTAGCGCCTCAAATAGATCCTGTTCA
GGAACCGGATCAAAGAGTTCCTCCGCCGCTGGACCTACCAAGGCAACGCTATGTTCTCTTGCTTTTGTCA
GCAAGATAGCCAGATCAATGTCGATCGTGGCTGGCTCGAAGATACCAGCAAGAATGTCATTGCGCTGCCA
TTCTCCAAATTGCAGTTCGCGCTTAGCTGGATAACGCCACGGAATGATGTCGTCGTGCACAACAATGGTG
ACTTCTACAGCGCGGAGAATCTCACTCTCTCCAGGGGAAGCCGAAGTTTCCAAAAGGTCGTTGATCAAAG
CTCGCCGCGTTGTTTCATCAAGCCTTACGGTCACCGTAACCAGCAAATCAATATCACTGTGTGGCTTCAG
GCCGCCATCCACTGCGGAGCCGTACAAATGTACGGCCAGCAACGTCGGTTCGAGATGGCGCTCGATGACG
CCAACTACCTCTGATAGTTGAGTCGATACTTCGGCGATCACCGCTTCCCTCATGCGAAACGATCCTCATC
CTGTCTCTTGATCAGATATTGATCCCCTGCGCCATCAGATCCTTGGCGGCAAGAAAGCCATCCAGTTTAC
TTTGCAGGGCTTCCCAACCTTACCAGAGGGCGCCCCAGCTGGCAATTCCGGTTCGCTTGCTAAGCTTGCA
TGCCTGCAAGTCGACTCTAGAGGAGCGGTGATCACAGGCAGCAACGCTCTGTCATCGTTACAATCAACAT
GCTACCCTCCGCGAGATCATCCGTGTTTCAAACCCGGCAGCTTAGTTGCCGTTCTTCCGAATAGCATCGG
TAACATGAGCAAAGTCTGCCGCCTTACAACGGCTCTCCCGCTGACGCCGTCCCGGACTGATGGGCTGCCT
GTATCGAGTGGTGATTTTGTGCCGAGCTCATTACTC
